>Addgene plasmid #184408 | 3294_pETcon-SARS2-RBD_Omicron-BA1 | addgene full sequence | sequence record 362479 | Addgene NGS Result
GCTTCCGGCTCGTATGTTGTGTGGAATTGTGAGCGGATAACAATTTCACACAGGAAACAGCTATGACCAT
GATTACGCCAAGCTCGAAATTAACCCTCACTAAAGGGAACAAAAGCTGGTACCAATTCCTTGAATTTTCA
AAAATTCTTACTTTTTTTTTGGATGGACGCAAAGAAGTTTAATAATCATATTACATGGCATTACCACCAT
ATACATATCCATATCTAATCTTACTTATATGTTGTGGAAATGTAAAGAGCCCCATTATCTTAGCCTAAAA
AAACCTTCTCTTTGGAACTTTCAGTAATACGCTTAACTGCTCATTGCTATATTGAAGTACGGATTAGAAG
CCGCCGAGCGGGTGACAGCCCTCCGAAGGAAGACTCTCCTCCGTGCGTCCTCGTCTTCACCGGTCGCGTT
CCTGAAACGCAGATGTGCCTCGCGCCGCACTGCTCCGAACAATAAAGATTCTACAATACTAGCTTTTATG
GTTATGAAGAGGAAAAATTGGCAGTAACCTGGCCCCACAAACCTTCAAATGAACGAATCAAATTAACAAC
CATAGGATGATAATGCGATTAGTTTTTTAGCCTTATTTCTGGGGTAATTAATCAGCGAAGCGATGATTTT
TGATCTATTAACAGATATATAAATGCAAAAACTGCATAACCACTTTAACTAATACTTTCAACATTTTCGG
TTTGTATTACTTCTTATTCAAATGTAATAAAAGTATCAACAAAAAATTGTTAATATACCTCTATACTTTA
ACGTCAAGGAGAAAAAACCCCGGATCGAATTCCCTACTTCATACATTTTCAATTAAGATGCAGTTACTTC
GCTGTTTTTCAATATTTTCTGTTATTGCTTCAGTTTTAGCACAGGAACTGACAACTATATGCGAGCAAAT
CCCCTCACCAACTTTAGAATCGACGCCGTACTCTTTGTCAACGACTACTATTTTGGCCAACGGGAAGGCA
ATGCAAGGAGTTTTTGAATATTACAAATCAGTAACGTTTGTCAGTAATTGCGGTTCTCACCCCTCAACAA
CTAGCAAAGGCAGCCCCATAAACACACAGTATGTTTTTAAGGACAATAGCTCGACGATTGAAGGTAGATA
CCCATACGACGTTCCAGACTACGCTCTGCAGGCTAGTGGTGGAGGAGGCTCTGGTGGAGGCGGCCGCGGA
GGCGGAGGGTCGGCTAGCCATATGAACATAACA
[585 nt withheld, positions 1224-1808]
AAGTCCACTCTCGAGGGGGGCGGTTCCGAACAAAAGCTTATTTCTGAAGAGGACTTGTAATAGAGATCTG
ATAACAACAGTGTAGATGTAACAAAATCGACTTTGTTCCCACTGTACTTTTAGCTCGTACAAAATACAAT
ATACTTTTCATTTCTCCGTAAACAACATGTTTTCCCATGTAATATCCTTTTCTATTTTTCGTTCCGTTAC
CAACTTTACACATACTTTATATAGCTATTCACTTCTATACACTAAAAAACTAAGACAATTTTAATTTTGC
TGCCTGCCATATTTCAATTTGTTATAAATTCCTATAATTTATCCTATTAGTAGCTAAAAAAAGATGAATG
TGAATCGAATCCTAAGAGAATTGAGCTCCAATTCGCCCTATAGTGAGTCGTATTACAATTCACTGGCCGT
CGTTAGATCGGAAGAGCACGAACTCCAGTCACTTACAACGTCGTGACTGGGAAAACCCTGGCGTTACCCA
ACTTAATCGCCTTGCAGCACATCCCCCTTTCGCCAGCTGGCGTAATAGCGAAGAGGCCCGCACCGATCGC
CTTTCCCAACAGTTGCGCAGCCTGAATGGCGAATGG
[124 nt withheld, positions 2405-2528]
C
[91 nt withheld, positions 2530-2620]
A
[49 nt withheld, positions 2622-2670]
CCTTTGACGTTGGAGTCCACGTTCTTT
[37 nt withheld, positions 2698-2734]
ACCCTATCTCGGTCTATTCTTTTGATTTATAAGGGATTTTGCCGATTTCGGCCTATTGGTTAAAAAATGA
GCTGATTTAACAAAAATTTAACGCGAATTTTAACAAAATATTAACGCTTACAATTTCCTGATGCGGTATT
TTCTCCTTACGCATCTGTGCGGTATTTCACACCGCATAGATCGGCAAGTGCACAAACAATACTTAAATAA
ATACTACTCAGTAATAACCTATTTCTTAGCATTTTTGACGAAATTTGCTATTTTGTTAGAGTCTTTTACA
CCATTTGTCTCCACACCTCCGCTTACATCAACACCAATAACGCCATTTAATCTAAGCGCATCACCAACAT
TTTCTGGCGTCAGTCCACCAGCTAACATAAAATGTAAGCTTTCGGGGCTCTCTTGCCTTCCAACCCAGTC
AGAAATCGAGTTCCAATCCAAAAGTTCACCTGTCCCACCTGCTTCTGAATCAAACAAGGGAATAAACGAA
TGAGGTTTCTGTGAAGCTGCACTGAGTAGTATGTTGCAGTCTTTTGGAAATACGAGTCTTTTAATAACTG
GCAAACCGAGGAACTCTTGGTATTCTTGCCACGACTCATCTCCATGCAGTTGGACGATATCAATGCCGTA
ATCATTGACCAGAGCCAAAACATCCTCCTTAGGTTGATTACGAAACACGCCAACCAAGTATTTCGGAGTG
CCTGAACTATTTTTATATGCTTTTACAAGACTTGAAATTTTCCTTGCAATAACCGGGTCAATTGTTCTCT
TTCTATTGGGCACACATATAATACCCAGCAAGTCAGCATCGGAATCTAGAGCACATTCTGCGGCCTCTGT
GCTCTGCAAGCCGCAAACTTTCACCAATGGACCAGAACTACCTGTGAAATTAATAACAGACATACTCCAA
GCTGCCTTTGTGTGCTTAATCACGTATACTCACGTGCTCAATAGTCACCAATGCCCTCCCTCTTGGCCCT
CTCCTTTTCTTTTTTCGACCGAATTAATTCTTAATCGGCAAAAAAAGAAAAGCTCCGGATCAAGATTGTA
CGTAAGGTGACAAGCTATTTTTCAATAAAGAATATCTTCCACTACTGCCATCTGGCGTCATAACTGCAAA
GTACACATATATTACGATGCTGTTCTATTAAATGCTTCCTATATTATATATATAGTAATGTCGTGATCTA
TGGTGCACTCTCAGTACAATCTGCTCTGATGCCGCATAGTTAAGCCAGCCCCGACACCCGCCAACACCCG
CTGACGCGCCCTGACGGGCTTGTCTGCTCCCGGCATCCGCTTACAGACAAGCTGTGACCGTCTCCGGGAG
CTGCATGTGTCAGAGGTTTTCACCGTCATCACCGAAACGCGCGAGACGAAAGGGCCTCGTGATACGCCTA
TTTTTATAGGTTAATGTCATGATAATAATGGTTTCTTAGACGGATCGCTTGCCTGTAACTTACACGCGCC
TCGTATCTTTTAATGATGGAATAATTTGGGAATTTACTCTGTGTTTATTTATTTTTATGTTTTGTATTTG
GATTTTAGAAAGTAAATAAAGAAGGTAGAAGAGTTACGGAATGAAGAAAAAAAAATAAACAAAGGTTTAA
AAAATTTCAACAAAAAGCGTACTTTACATATATATTTATTAGACAAGAAAAGCAGATTAAATAGATATAC
ATTCGATTAACGATAAGTAAAATGTAAAATCACAGGATTTTCGTGTGTGGTCTTCTACACAGACAAGATG
AAACAATTCGGCATTAATACCTGAGAGCAGGAAGAGCAAGATAAAAGGTAGTATTTGTTGGCGATCCCCC
TAGAGTCTTTTACATCTTCGGAAAACAAAAACTATTTTTTCTTTAATTTCTTTTTTTACTTTCTATTTTT
AATTTATATATTTATATTAAAAAATTTAAATTATAATTATTTTTATAGCACGTGATGAAAAGGACCCAGG
TGGCACTTTTCGGGGAAATGTGCGCGGAACCCCTATTTGTTTATTTTTCTAAATACATTCAAATATGTAT
CCGCTCATGAGACAATAACCCTGATAAATGCTTCAATAATATTGAAAAAGGAAGAGTATGAGTATTCAAC
ATTTCCGTGTCGCCCTTATTCCCTTTTTTGCGGCATTTTGCCTTCCTGTTTTTGCTCACCCAGAAACGCT
GGTGAAAGTAAAAGATGCTGAAGATCAGTTGGGTGCACGAGTGGGTTACATCGAACTGGATCTCAACAGC
GGTAAGATCCTTGAGAGTTTTCGCCCCGAAGAACGTTTTCCAATGATGAGCACTTTTAAAGTTCTGCTAT
GTGGCGCGGTATTATCCCGTATTGACGCCGGGCAAGAGCAACTCGGTCGCCGCATACACTATTCTCAGAA
TGACTTGGTTGAGTACTCACCAGTCACAGAAAAGCATCTTACGGATGGCATGACAGTAAGAGAATTATGC
AGTGCTGCCATAACCATGAGTGATAACACTGCGGCCAACTTACTTCTGACAACGATCGGAGGACCGAAGG
AGCTAACCGCTTTTTTGCACAACATGGGGGATCATGTAACTCGCCTTGATCGTTGGGAACCGGAGCTGAA
TGAAGCCATACCAAACGACGAGCGTGACACCACGATGCCTGTAGCAATGGCAACAACGTTGCGCAAACTA
TTAACTGGCGAACTACTTACTCTAGCTTCCCGGCAACAATTAATAGACTGGATGGAGGCGGATAAAGTTG
CAGGACCACTTCTGCGCTCGGCCCTTCCGGCTGGCTGGTTTATTGCTGATAAATCTGGAGCCGGTGAGCG
TGGGTCTCGCGGTATCATTGCAGCACTGGGGCCAGATGGTAAGCCCTCCCGTATCGTAGTTATCTACACG
ACGGGGAGTCAGGCAACTATGGATGAACGAAATAGACAGATCGCTGAGATAGGTGCCTCACTGATTAAGC
ATTGGTAACTGTCAGACCAAGTTTACTCATATATACTTTAGATTGATTTAAAACTTCATTTTTAATTTAA
AAGGATCTAGGTGAAGATCCTTTTTGATAATCTCATGACCAAAATCCCTTAACGTGAGTTTTCGTTCCAC
TGAGCGTCAGACCCCGTAGAAAAGATCAAAGGATCTTCTTGAGATCCTTTTTTTCTGCGCGTAATCTGCT
GCTTGCAAACAAAAAAACCACCGCTACCAGCGGTGGTTTGTTTGCCGGATCAAGAGCTACCAACTCTTTT
TCCGAAGGTAACTGGCTTCAGCAGAGCGCAGATACCAAATACTGTTCTTCTAGTGTAGCCGTAGTTAGGC
CACCACTTCAAGAACTCTGTAGCACCGCCTACATACCTCGCTCTGCTAATCCTGTTACCAGTGGCTGCTG
CCAGTGGCGATAAGTCGTGTCTTACCGGGTTGGACTCAAGACGATAGTTACCGGATAAGGCGCAGCGGTC
GGGCTGAACGGGGGGTTCGTGCACACAGCCCAGCTTGGAGCGAACGACCTACACCGAACTGAGATACCTA
CAGCGTGAGCTATGAGAAAGCGCCACGCTTCCCGAAGGGAGAAAGGCGGACAGGTATCCGGTAAGCGGCA
GGGTCGGAACAGGAGAGCGCACGAGGGAGCTTCCAGGGGGAAACGCCTGGTATCTTTATAGTCCTGTCGG
GTTTCGCCACCTCTGACTTGAGCGTCGATTTTTGTGATGCTCGTCAGGGGGGCGGAGCCTATGGAAAAAC
GCCAGCAACGCGGCCTTTTTACGGTTCCTGGCCTTTTGCTGGCCTTTTGCTCACATGTTCTTTCCTGCGT
TATCCCCTGATTCTGTGGATAACCGTATTACCGCCTTTGAGTGAGCTGATACCGCTCGCCGCAGCCGAAC
GACCGAGCGCAGCGAGTCAGTGAGCGAGGAAGCGGAAGAGCGCCCAATACGCAAACCGCCTCTCCCCGCG
CGTTGGCCGATTCATTAATGCAGCTGGCACGACAGGTTTCCCGACTGGAAAGCGGGCAGTGAGCGCAACG
CAATTAATGTGAGTTAGCTCACTCATTAGGCACCCCAGGCTTTACACTTTAT
Features (pLannotate 1.2.2; 22 found; start..end, strand, type, name):
     27..43      +  protein_bind   lac operator: The lac repressor binds to the lac operator to inhibit transcription in E. coli. This inhibition can be relieved by adding lactose or isopropyl-β-D-thiogalactopyranoside (IPTG). lac repressor encoded by lacI
     88..106     +  promoter       T3 promoter: promoter for bacteriophage T3 RNA polymerase
    340..781     +  promoter       GAL1 promoter: S. cerevisiae GAL1; inducible promoter, regulated by Gal4
    828..1088    +  CDS            AGA2: AGA2_YEAST - Experimental evidence at protein level: Swiss-Prot protein existence level 1. Receptor binding subunit of the a-agglutinin heterodimer. S.cerevisiae a and alpha cells express the complementary cell surface glycoproteins a-agglutinin and alpha-agglutinin, respectively, which interact with one another to promote cellular aggregation during mating. From Saccharomyces cerevisiae (strain ATCC 204508 / S288c) (Baker's yeast).
   1215..1817    +  CDS            S (fragment) (sequence partly withheld): SPIKE_SARS2 - Experimental evidence at protein level: Swiss-Prot protein existence level 1. [Spike glycoprotein]: May down-regulate host tetherin (BST2) by lysosomal degradation, thereby counteracting its antiviral activity. From Severe acute respiratory syndrome coronavirus 2 (2019-nCoV) (SARS-CoV-2).
   1839..1865    +  CDS            Myc (fragment): Myc (human c-Myc proto-oncogene) epitope tag
   2195..2213    -  promoter       T7 promoter: promoter for bacteriophage T7 RNA polymerase
   2216..2232    +  CDS            lacZα (fragment): LacZα fragment of β-galactosidase; lacZ fragment
   2261..2401    +  CDS            lacZα (fragment): LacZα fragment of β-galactosidase; lacZ fragment
   2405..2833    +  rep_origin     f1 ori (sequence partly withheld): f1 bacteriophage origin of replication; arrow indicates direction of (+) strand synthesis
   2861..2912    -  misc_feature   bom (fragment): basis of mobility region from pBR322
   2963..3637    -  CDS            TRP1: phosphoribosylanthranilate isomerase, required for tryptophan biosynthesis; S. cerevisiae TRP1; yeast auxotrophic marker
   3638..3785    -  promoter       TRP1 promoter: S. cerevisiae TRP1
   3923..3972    -  misc_feature   bom (fragment): basis of mobility region from pBR322
   4074..4109    -  CDS            rop (fragment): Rop protein, which maintains plasmids at low copy number; rop
   4177..4680    -  misc_feature   CEN/ARS: S. cerevisiae CEN6 centromere fused to an autonomously replicating sequence
   4717..4821    +  promoter       AmpR promoter: bla
   4822..5682    +  CDS            AmpR: β-lactamase; bla; confers resistance to ampicillin, carbenicillin, and related antibiotics
   5853..6441    +  rep_origin     ori: high-copy-number ColE1/pMB1/pBR322/pUC origin of replication
   6624..6716    +  CDS            lacI (fragment): lac repressor; lacI; The lac repressor binds to the lac operator to inhibit transcription in E. coli. This inhibition can be relieved by adding lactose or isopropyl-β-D-thiogalactopyranoside (IPTG).
   6729..6750    +  protein_bind   CAP binding site: CAP binding activates transcription in the presence of cAMP. E. coli catabolite activator protein
   6765..19      +  promoter       lac promoter (across the origin): promoter for the E. coli lac operon
