[The description below was written by a language model from this plasmid's Addgene catalogue record and pLannotate feature annotations shown in this document.]
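Description:
3294_pETcon-SARS2-RBD_Omicron-BA1 is a yeast expression plasmid of about 6.8 kb, built on the pETcon backbone, for displaying the receptor-binding domain (RBD) of the SARS-CoV-2 Omicron BA.1 spike protein on the surface of Saccharomyces cerevisiae. It is an E. coli–yeast shuttle vector. In bacteria it replicates from a high-copy ColE1/pUC-type origin and is selected with ampicillin through the β-lactamase gene. In yeast it is maintained as a low-copy centromeric plasmid through a CEN/ARS element and selected by tryptophan prototrophy through TRP1, which is driven by its own promoter. An f1 phage origin, T3 and T7 promoters, and fragments of lac, lacZα, bom and rop are also annotated; these appear to be leftovers from the parental cloning vector.

The expression cassette is driven by the galactose-inducible GAL1 promoter, which is regulated by Gal4. It encodes the Aga2 a-agglutinin subunit fused in frame to the spike RBD fragment. Aga2 pairs with cell wall-anchored Aga1 in display strains and so tethers the RBD to the outside of the cell. The record lists an HA tag on the N-terminal side of the insert and a c-Myc tag on the C-terminal side. Only the Myc tag is picked up in the feature table; it is commonly used in display systems to measure surface expression of the full-length fusion. The RBD carries the fifteen BA.1 substitutions: G339D, S371L, S373P, S375F, K417N, N440K, G446S, S477N, T478K, E484A, Q493R, G496S, Q498R, N501Y and Y505H. The insert was introduced by Gibson assembly. The plasmid comes from a study of how mutational constraints in the RBD shifted during viral evolution, and it provides the Omicron BA.1 RBD for yeast display experiments.
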