Addgene plasmid #184408: 3294_pETcon-SARS2-RBD_Omicron-BA1
Purpose: yeast surface display of the SARS-CoV-2 Omicron BA.1 variant RBD
Depositing lab: Jesse Bloom. Depositing organization: Fred Hutchinson Cancer Center. Publication: Shifting mutational constraints in the SARS-CoV-2 receptor-binding domain during viral evolution. Starr TN, Greaney AJ, Hannon WW, Loes AN, Hauser K, Dillen JR, Ferri E, Farrell AG, Dadonaite B, McCallum M, Matreyek KA, Corti D, Veesler D, Snell G, Bloom JD. Science. 2022 Jun 28:eabo7896. doi: 10.1126/science.abo7896. PubMed 35762884.
Backbone
  Vector backbone: pETcon
  Vector type: Yeast Expression
  Selectable markers: TRP
Growth in bacteria
  Bacterial resistance: Ampicillin, 100 μg/mL
  Growth temperature: 37°C
  Growth strain: DH5alpha
  Copy number: High Copy
Gene/Insert
  Gene/Insert name: SARS-CoV-2 Omicron BA.1 Spike receptor binding domain (RBD)
  Species: SARS-CoV-2 virus
  Mutation: G339D+S371L+S373P+S375F+K417N+N440K+G446S+S477N+T478K+E484A+Q493R+G496S+Q498R+N501Y+Y505H
  Entrez Gene: S (a.k.a. GU280_gp02, spike glycoprotein)
  Tag / fusion protein: HA (N terminal on insert); c-Myc (C terminal on insert)
  Cloning method: Gibson Cloning
Terms and licenses: Academic/Nonprofit Terms; Industry Terms: Not Available to Industry
How to cite: 3294_pETcon-SARS2-RBD_Omicron-BA1 was a gift from Jesse Bloom (Addgene plasmid # 184408 ; http://n2t.net/addgene:184408 ; RRID:Addgene_184408)
